Addgene plasmid #119197: pcDNA3.1_RapACR_T111C_N248Q-EYFP
Purpose: Mammalian expression plasmid encoding fast anion channelrhodopsin mutant RapACR_T111C_N248Q
Depositing lab: John Spudich.
Backbone
  Vector backbone: pcDNA3.1
  Backbone size w/o insert (bp): 6217
  Vector type: Mammalian Expression
Growth in bacteria
  Bacterial resistance: Ampicillin, 100 μg/mL
  Growth temperature: 37°C
  Growth strain: DH5alpha
  Copy number: Unknown
Gene/Insert
  Gene/Insert name: Anion channelrhodopsin RapACR fast mutant T111C_N248Q
  Species: Rhodomonas salina
  Insert size (bp): 921
  Mutation: changed threonine 111 to cysteine and asparagine 248 to glutamine
  GenBank ID: MG831192
  Promoter: CMV
  Tag / fusion protein: EYFP (C terminal on backbone)
  Cloning method: Restriction Enzyme; 5′ cloning site BamHI (not destroyed); 3′ cloning site NotI (not destroyed)
  Sequencing primers: 5′ T7
Terms and licenses: Academic/Nonprofit Terms; Industry Terms: Not Available to Industry
How to cite: pcDNA3.1_RapACR_T111C_N248Q-EYFP was a gift from John Spudich (Addgene plasmid # 119197 ; http://n2t.net/addgene:119197 ; RRID:Addgene_119197)
