[The description below was written by a language model from this plasmid's Addgene catalogue record and pLannotate feature annotations shown in this document.]
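Description:
pcDNA3.1_RapACR_T111C_N248Q-EYFP is a mammalian expression plasmid built on the pcDNA3.1 backbone that encodes a fast-kinetics mutant of RapACR, an anion-conducting channelrhodopsin from the cryptophyte alga Rhodomonas salina. The 921 bp opsin insert carries two substitutions, threonine 111 to cysteine and asparagine 248 to glutamine, and was placed between BamHI and NotI sites that remain intact. Transcription is driven by the human cytomegalovirus immediate-early enhancer and promoter, with a T7 promoter just downstream that also serves as a sequencing primer site. The feature table does not annotate the opsin itself, but the unannotated gap between the T7 promoter and EYFP matches its expected position. EYFP is fused at the C terminus of the channel, allowing expression and membrane localisation to be followed by fluorescence. A backbone V5 epitope sequence lies after EYFP, though the record does not indicate whether it is in frame and translated. The transcript ends at the bovine growth hormone polyadenylation signal.

In E. coli the plasmid replicates from a high-copy ColE1/pUC-type origin and is selected with ampicillin through the β-lactamase gene. An f1 origin is also present for single-stranded DNA production. A separate SV40 early promoter drives a neomycin phosphotransferase cassette terminated by the SV40 poly(A) signal, which can be used for G418 selection of stable mammalian transfectants. The short HIV-1 LTR, ble, lacI and bom fragment annotations are probably incidental matches to backbone sequence rather than functional elements. The construct is suited to transfection of cultured mammalian cells for electrophysiological characterisation of light-gated anion currents, and for evaluating this fast mutant as an optogenetic silencing tool.
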