Features (pLannotate 1.2.2; 21 found; start..end, strand, type, name):
     30..82      -  misc_feature   bom (fragment): basis of mobility region from pBR322
    237..616     +  enhancer       CMV enhancer: human cytomegalovirus immediate early enhancer
    617..820     +  promoter       CMV promoter: human cytomegalovirus (CMV) immediate early promoter
    816..849     +  LTR            5' LTR (truncated) (fragment): truncated 5' long terminal repeat (LTR) from HIV-1
    865..883     +  promoter       T7 promoter: promoter for bacteriophage T7 RNA polymerase
   1858..2574    +  CDS            EYFP: enhanced YFP mammalian codon-optimized
   2604..2645    +  CDS            V5 tag: epitope tag from simian virus 5
   2701..2925    +  polyA_signal   bGH poly(A) signal: bovine growth hormone polyadenylation signal
   2929..2950    +  promoter       SV40 promoter (fragment): SV40 enhancer and early promoter
   2971..3399    +  rep_origin     f1 ori (sequence partly withheld): f1 bacteriophage origin of replication; arrow indicates direction of (+) strand synthesis
   3413..3742    +  promoter       SV40 promoter: SV40 enhancer and early promoter
   3809..4600    +  CDS            neo: KKA2_KLEPN - Also known as kan, nptII. Experimental evidence at protein level: Swiss-Prot protein existence level 1. Resistance to kanamycin, neomycin, paromomycin, ribostamycin, butirosin and gentamicin B. From Klebsiella pneumoniae.
   4626..4784    +  CDS            ble (fragment): BLE_KLEPN - Experimental evidence at protein level: Swiss-Prot protein existence level 1. Binding protein with a strong affinity to the bleomycin family of antibiotics. Binds to CL990; an antimitotic-antibiotic compound. From Klebsiella pneumoniae.
   4779..4900    +  polyA_signal   SV40 poly(A) signal: SV40 polyadenylation signal
   4973..4989    -  protein_bind   lac operator: The lac repressor binds to the lac operator to inhibit transcription in E. coli. This inhibition can be relieved by adding lactose or isopropyl-β-D-thiogalactopyranoside (IPTG). lac repressor encoded by lacI
   4997..5027    -  promoter       lac promoter: promoter for the E. coli lac operon
   5042..5063    -  protein_bind   CAP binding site: CAP binding activates transcription in the presence of cAMP. E. coli catabolite activator protein
   5076..5168    -  CDS            lacI (fragment): lac repressor; lacI; The lac repressor binds to the lac operator to inhibit transcription in E. coli. This inhibition can be relieved by adding lactose or isopropyl-β-D-thiogalactopyranoside (IPTG).
   5351..5939    -  rep_origin     ori: high-copy-number ColE1/pMB1/pBR322/pUC origin of replication
   6110..6970    -  CDS            AmpR: β-lactamase; bla; confers resistance to ampicillin, carbenicillin, and related antibiotics
   6971..7075    -  promoter       AmpR promoter: bla
>Addgene plasmid #119197 | pcDNA3.1_RapACR_T111C_N248Q-EYFP | addgene full sequence | sequence record 230387 | Addgene NGS Result
TCGACGGATCGGGAGATCTCCCGATCCCCTATGGTGCACTCTCAGTACAATCTGCTCTGATGCCGCATAG
TTAAGCCAGTATCTGCTCCCTGCTTGTGTGTTGGAGGTCGCTGAGTAGTGCGCGAGCAAAATTTAAGCTA
CAACAAGGCAAGGCTTGACCGACAATTGCATGAAGAATCTGCTTAGGGTTAGGCGTTTTGCGCTGCTTCG
CGATGTACGGGCCAGATATACGCGTTGACATTGATTATTGACTAGTTATTAATAGTAATCAATTACGGGG
TCATTAGTTCATAGCCCATATATGGAGTTCCGCGTTACATAACTTACGGTAAATGGCCCGCCTGGCTGAC
CGCCCAACGACCCCCGCCCATTGACGTCAATAATGACGTATGTTCCCATAGTAACGCCAATAGGGACTTT
CCATTGACGTCAATGGGTGGAGTATTTACGGTAAACTGCCCACTTGGCAGTACATCAAGTGTATCATATG
CCAAGTACGCCCCCTATTGACGTCAATGACGGTAAATGGCCCGCCTGGCATTATGCCCAGTACATGACCT
TATGGGACTTTCCTACTTGGCAGTACATCTACGTATTAGTCATCGCTATTACCATGGTGATGCGGTTTTG
GCAGTACATCAATGGGCGTGGATAGCGGTTTGACTCACGGGGATTTCCAAGTCTCCACCCCATTGACGTC
AATGGGAGTTTGTTTTGGCACCAAAATCAACGGGACTTTCCAAAATGTCGTAACAACTCCGCCCCATTGA
CGCAAATGGGCGGTAGGCGTGTACGGTGGGAGGTCTATATAAGCAGAGCTCTCTGGCTAACTAGAGAACC
CACTGCTTACTGGCTTATCGAAATTAATACGACTCACTATAGGGAGACCCAAGCTGGCTAGTTAAGCTTG
GTACCGAGCTCGGATCCATGGACTACACCAGCCTGGACGATTTTCCACTGGAGACACTGTACTTCCGGAA
CGGCACAGAGGTGGACCCCTATGATCACAGATGCAAGCTGGGCATCCCTGGAGGCTCCCAGGGCATCCAC
ACATTTCAGCTGGTGTGGGCACTGCTGTGCGCAGCACAGGCCCTGTTTCTGTTCTCCAAGTGGCCAAAAG
TGGGCTGGGAGGCCATGTACATGCCCTGCTGTGAGGCCCTGTCTTATGGCCTGCTGAGCTCCGGCTACGG
CTATATGAAGCTGCACGGCGAGTTCCACTACCTGCCTTGGATCAGGTACGCCGCCTGGCTGGTGACCTGC
CCAGTGCTGCTGAACCAGGTGCAGGGCATGATCGACATCAAGATCGGCTCTCTGAGGCTGGCACCAATCC
AGAGCCTGGCAAACCTGATCATGATCATCATGGGCGTGAGCGCCCACCTGCAGGAGAATCACGCCTGGAA
GTGGCTGTTCTTTTTCGTGGGCTGCGTGATGTGCGCCGTGATCTACTATATCGCCTGGCTGCAGTTTGCC
AAAGTGAATGAGCTGTACGCCGCCACCAAGACAGAGATCGGCGATAAGGTGTGCTTTCAGCTGAAGCTGA
TCATGTTTTGTTTCTATGTGGGCTGGTCCATGTTCTCTGTGATCTGGCTGCTGTCTAGCGAGGGCCTGTG
CCTGATCGAGGAGCACATCAGCGCCGCCGCCCACATCCCAGGCGACATCCTGAGCAAGCAATCCTTTGGC
CTGCTGATGTGGTATACCAGGTGGATCACACTGGGAGGAGCATGGGATATCAATAAGTTCCTGGAGAAGC
AGGCCAAGGAGAAGGCAGAGGCCGTGCTGACCCCTGCCGAGAAGAGGAAGGCCATCATGAAGCAGGCCGA
GGCCTGCTTCTCCATGGCCGATGCCTGTGCGGCCGCCGTGAGCAAGGGCGAGGAGCTGTTCACCGGGGTG
GTGCCCATCCTGGTCGAGCTGGACGGCGACGTAAACGGCCACAAGTTCAGCGTGTCCGGCGAGGGCGAGG
GCGATGCCACCTACGGCAAGCTGACCCTGAAGTTCATCTGCACCACCGGCAAGCTGCCCGTGCCCTGGCC
CACCCTCGTGACCACCTTCGGCTACGGCCTGCAGTGCTTCGCCCGCTACCCCGACCACATGAAGCAGCAC
GACTTCTTCAAGTCCGCCATGCCCGAAGGCTACGTCCAGGAGCGCACCATCTTCTTCAAGGACGACGGCA
ACTACAAGACCCGCGCCGAGGTGAAGTTCGAGGGCGACACCCTGGTGAACCGCATCGAGCTGAAGGGCAT
CGACTTCAAGGAGGACGGCAACATCCTGGGGCACAAGCTGGAGTACAACTACAACAGCCACAACGTCTAT
ATCATGGCCGACAAGCAGAAGAACGGCATCAAGGTGAACTTCAAGATCCGCCACAACATCGAGGACGGCA
GCGTGCAGCTCGCCGACCACTACCAGCAGAACACCCCCATCGGCGACGGCCCCGTGCTGCTGCCCGACAA
CCACTACCTGAGCTACCAGTCCGCCCTGAGCAAAGACCCCAACGAGAAGCGCGATCACATGGTCCTGCTG
GAGTTCGTGACCGCCGCCGGGATCACTCTCGGCATGGACGAGCTGTACAAGTAACATATGCTCTAGAGGG
CCCGCGGTTCGAAGGTAAGCCTATCCCTAACCCTCTCCTCGGTCTCGATTCTACGCGTACCGGTCATCAT
CACCATCACCATTGAGTTTAAACCCGCTGATCAGCCTCGACTGTGCCTTCTAGTTGCCAGCCATCTGTTG
TTTGCCCCTCCCCCGTGCCTTCCTTGACCCTGGAAGGTGCCACTCCCACTGTCCTTTCCTAATAAAATGA
GGAAATTGCATCGCATTGTCTGAGTAGGTGTCATTCTATTCTGGGGGGTGGGGTGGGGCAGGACAGCAAG
GGGGAGGATTGGGAAGACAATAGCAGGCATGCTGGGGATGCGGTGGGCTCTATGGCTTCTGAGGCGGAAA
GAACCAGCTGGGGCTCTAGGGGGTATCCCC
[124 nt withheld, positions 2971-3094]
C
[91 nt withheld, positions 3096-3186]
A
[49 nt withheld, positions 3188-3236]
CCTTTGACGTTGGAGTCCACGTTCTTT
[37 nt withheld, positions 3264-3300]
ACCCTATCTCGGTCTATTCTTTTGATTTATAAGGGATTTTGCCGATTTCGGCCTATTGGTTAAAAAATGA
GCTGATTTAACAAAAATTTAACGCGAATTAATTCTGTGGAATGTGTGTCAGTTAGGGTGTGGAAAGTCCC
CAGGCTCCCCAGCAGGCAGAAGTATGCAAAGCATGCATCTCAATTAGTCAGCAACCAGGTGTGGAAAGTC
CCCAGGCTCCCCAGCAGGCAGAAGTATGCAAAGCATGCATCTCAATTAGTCAGCAACCATAGTCCCGCCC
CTAACTCCGCCCATCCCGCCCCTAACTCCGCCCAGTTCCGCCCATTCTCCGCCCCATGGCTGACTAATTT
TTTTTATTTATGCAGAGGCCGAGGCCGCCTCTGCCTCTGAGCTATTCCAGAAGTAGTGAGGAGGCTTTTT
TGGAGGCCTAGGCTTTTGCAAAAAGCTCCCGGGAGCTTGTATATCCATTTTCGGATCTGATCAAGAGACA
GGATGAGGATCGTTTCGCATGATTGAACAAGATGGATTGCACGCAGGTTCTCCGGCCGCTTGGGTGGAGA
GGCTATTCGGCTATGACTGGGCACAACAGACAATCGGCTGCTCTGATGCCGCCGTGTTCCGGCTGTCAGC
GCAGGGGCGCCCGGTTCTTTTTGTCAAGACCGACCTGTCCGGTGCCCTGAATGAACTGCAGGACGAGGCA
GCGCGGCTATCGTGGCTGGCCACGACGGGCGTTCCTTGCGCAGCTGTGCTCGACGTTGTCACTGAAGCGG
GAAGGGACTGGCTGCTATTGGGCGAAGTGCCGGGGCAGGATCTCCTGTCATCTCACCTTGCTCCTGCCGA
GAAAGTATCCATCATGGCTGATGCAATGCGGCGGCTGCATACGCTTGATCCGGCTACCTGCCCATTCGAC
CACCAAGCGAAACATCGCATCGAGCGAGCACGTACTCGGATGGAAGCCGGTCTTGTCGATCAGGATGATC
TGGACGAAGAGCATCAGGGGCTCGCGCCAGCCGAACTGTTCGCCAGGCTCAAGGCGCGCATGCCCGACGG
CGAGGATCTCGTCGTGACCCATGGCGATGCCTGCTTGCCGAATATCATGGTGGAAAATGGCCGCTTTTCT
GGATTCATCGACTGTGGCCGGCTGGGTGTGGCGGACCGCTATCAGGACATAGCGTTGGCTACCCGTGATA
TTGCTGAAGAGCTTGGCGGCGAATGGGCTGACCGCTTCCTCGTGCTTTACGGTATCGCCGCTCCCGATTC
GCAGCGCATCGCCTTCTATCGCCTTCTTGACGAGTTCTTCTGAGCGGGACTCTGGGGTTCGCGAAATGAC
CGACCAAGCGACGCCCAACCTGCCATCACGAGATTTCGATTCCACCGCCGCCTTCTATGAAAGGTTGGGC
TTCGGAATCGTTTTCCGGGACGCCGGCTGGATGATCCTCCAGCGCGGGGATCTCATGCTGGAGTTCTTCG
CCCACCCCAACTTGTTTATTGCAGCTTATAATGGTTACAAATAAAGCAATAGCATCACAAATTTCACAAA
TAAAGCATTTTTTTCACTGCATTCTAGTTGTGGTTTGTCCAAACTCATCAATGTATCTTATCATGTCTGT
ATACCGTCGACCTCTAGCTAGAGCTTGGCGTAATCATGGTCATAGCTGTTTCCTGTGTGAAATTGTTATC
CGCTCACAATTCCACACAACATACGAGCCGGAAGCATAAAGTGTAAAGCCTGGGGTGCCTAATGAGTGAG
CTAACTCACATTAATTGCGTTGCGCTCACTGCCCGCTTTCCAGTCGGGAAACCTGTCGTGCCAGCTGCAT
TAATGAATCGGCCAACGCGCGGGGAGAGGCGGTTTGCGTATTGGGCGCTCTTCCGCTTCCTCGCTCACTG
ACTCGCTGCGCTCGGTCGTTCGGCTGCGGCGAGCGGTATCAGCTCACTCAAAGGCGGTAATACGGTTATC
CACAGAATCAGGGGATAACGCAGGAAAGAACATGTGAGCAAAAGGCCAGCAAAAGGCCAGGAACCGTAAA
AAGGCCGCGTTGCTGGCGTTTTTCCATAGGCTCCGCCCCCCTGACGAGCATCACAAAAATCGACGCTCAA
GTCAGAGGTGGCGAAACCCGACAGGACTATAAAGATACCAGGCGTTTCCCCCTGGAAGCTCCCTCGTGCG
CTCTCCTGTTCCGACCCTGCCGCTTACCGGATACCTGTCCGCCTTTCTCCCTTCGGGAAGCGTGGCGCTT
TCTCATAGCTCACGCTGTAGGTATCTCAGTTCGGTGTAGGTCGTTCGCTCCAAGCTGGGCTGTGTGCACG
AACCCCCCGTTCAGCCCGACCGCTGCGCCTTATCCGGTAACTATCGTCTTGAGTCCAACCCGGTAAGACA
CGACTTATCGCCACTGGCAGCAGCCACTGGTAACAGGATTAGCAGAGCGAGGTATGTAGGCGGTGCTACA
GAGTTCTTGAAGTGGTGGCCTAACTACGGCTACACTAGAAGAACAGTATTTGGTATCTGCGCTCTGCTGA
AGCCAGTTACCTTCGGAAAAAGAGTTGGTAGCTCTTGATCCGGCAAACAAACCACCGCTGGTAGCGGTGG
TTTTTTTGTTTGCAAGCAGCAGATTACGCGCAGAAAAAAAGGATCTCAAGAAGATCCTTTGATCTTTTCT
ACGGGGTCTGACGCTCAGTGGAACGAAAACTCACGTTAAGGGATTTTGGTCATGAGATTATCAAAAAGGA
TCTTCACCTAGATCCTTTTAAATTAAAAATGAAGTTTTAAATCAATCTAAAGTATATATGAGTAAACTTG
GTCTGACAGTTACCAATGCTTAATCAGTGAGGCACCTATCTCAGCGATCTGTCTATTTCGTTCATCCATA
GTTGCCTGACTCCCCGTCGTGTAGATAACTACGATACGGGAGGGCTTACCATCTGGCCCCAGTGCTGCAA
TGATACCGCGAGACCCACGCTCACCGGCTCCAGATTTATCAGCAATAAACCAGCCAGCCGGAAGGGCCGA
GCGCAGAAGTGGTCCTGCAACTTTATCCGCCTCCATCCAGTCTATTAATTGTTGCCGGGAAGCTAGAGTA
AGTAGTTCGCCAGTTAATAGTTTGCGCAACGTTGTTGCCATTGCTACAGGCATCGTGGTGTCACGCTCGT
CGTTTGGTATGGCTTCATTCAGCTCCGGTTCCCAACGATCAAGGCGAGTTACATGATCCCCCATGTTGTG
CAAAAAAGCGGTTAGCTCCTTCGGTCCTCCGATCGTTGTCAGAAGTAAGTTGGCCGCAGTGTTATCACTC
ATGGTTATGGCAGCACTGCATAATTCTCTTACTGTCATGCCATCCGTAAGATGCTTTTCTGTGACTGGTG
AGTACTCAACCAAGTCATTCTGAGAATAGTGTATGCGGCGACCGAGTTGCTCTTGCCCGGCGTCAATACG
GGATAATACCGCGCCACATAGCAGAACTTTAAAAGTGCTCATCATTGGAAAACGTTCTTCGGGGCGAAAA
CTCTCAAGGATCTTACCGCTGTTGAGATCCAGTTCGATGTAACCCACTCGTGCACCCAACTGATCTTCAG
CATCTTTTACTTTCACCAGCGTTTCTGGGTGAGCAAAAACAGGAAGGCAAAATGCCGCAAAAAAGGGAAT
AAGGGCGACACGGAAATGTTGAATACTCATACTCTTCCTTTTTCAATATTATTGAAGCATTTATCAGGGT
TATTGTCTCATGAGCGGATACATATTTGAATGTATTTAGAAAAATAAACAAATAGGGGTTCCGCGCACAT
TTCCCCGAAAAGTGCCACCTGACG
