>Addgene plasmid #119197 | pcDNA3.1_RapACR_T111C_N248Q-EYFP | depositor partial sequence | sequence record 225444 | Insert
ATGGACTACACCAGCCTGGACGATTTTCCACTGGAGACACTGTACTTCCGGAACGGCACAGAGGTGGACC
CCTATGATCACAGATGCAAGCTGGGCATCCCTGGAGGCTCCCAGGGCATCCACACATTTCAGCTGGTGTG
GGCACTGCTGTGCGCAGCACAGGCCCTGTTTCTGTTCTCCAAGTGGCCAAAAGTGGGCTGGGAGGCCATG
TACATGCCCTGCTGTGAGGCCCTGTCTTATGGCCTGCTGAGCTCCGGCTACGGCTATATGAAGCTGCACG
GCGAGTTCCACTACCTGCCTTGGATCAGGTACGCCGCCTGGCTGGTGACCTGCCCAGTGCTGCTGAACCA
GGTGCAGGGCATGATCGACATCAAGATCGGCTCTCTGAGGCTGGCACCAATCCAGAGCCTGGCAAACCTG
ATCATGATCATCATGGGCGTGAGCGCCCACCTGCAGGAGAATCACGCCTGGAAGTGGCTGTTCTTTTTCG
TGGGCTGCGTGATGTGCGCCGTGATCTACTATATCGCCTGGCTGCAGTTTGCCAAAGTGAATGAGCTGTA
CGCCGCCACCAAGACAGAGATCGGCGATAAGGTGTGCTTTCAGCTGAAGCTGATCATGTTTTGTTTCTAT
GTGGGCTGGTCCATGTTCTCTGTGATCTGGCTGCTGTCTAGCGAGGGCCTGTGCCTGATCGAGGAGCACA
TCAGCGCCGCCGCCCACATCCCAGGCGACATCCTGAGCAAGCAATCCTTTGGCCTGCTGATGTGGTATAC
CAGGTGGATCACACTGGGAGGAGCATGGGATATCAATAAGTTCCTGGAGAAGCAGGCCAAGGAGAAGGCA
GAGGCCGTGCTGACCCCTGCCGAGAAGAGGAAGGCCATCATGAAGCAGGCCGAGGCCTGCTTCTCCATGG
CCGATGCCTGT
